>Addgene plasmid #168507 | pCIG2-Flag-mNuak1 WT | addgene full sequence | sequence record 329932 | Addgene NGS Result
TTTCCCCGAAAAGTGCCACCTGGGTCGACATTGATTATTGACTAGTTATTAATAGTAATCAATTACGGGG
TCATTAGTTCATAGCCCATATATGGAGTTCCGCGTTACATAACTTACGGTAAATGGCCCGCCTGGCTGAC
CGCCCAACGACCCCCGCCCATTGACGTCAATAATGACGTATGTTCCCATAGTAACGCCAATAGGGACTTT
CCATTGACGTCAATGGGTGGAGTATTTACGGTAAACTGCCCACTTGGCAGTACATCAAGTGTATCATATG
CCAAGTACGCCCCCTATTGACGTCAATGACGGTAAATGGCCCGCCTGGCATTATGCCCAGTACATGACCT
TATGGGACTTTCCTACTTGGCAGTACATCTACGTATTAGTCATCGCTATTACCATGGTCGAGGTGAGCCC
CACGTTCTGCTTCACTCTCCCCATCTCCCCCCCCTCCCCACCCCCAATTTTGTATTTATTTATTTTTTAA
TTATTTTGTGCAGCGATGGGGGCGGGGGGGGGGGGGGGGCGCGCGCCRGGSGGGGSGGGGSGGGGSGRGG
GGSGGGGSGGGGCGAGGCGGAGAGGTGCGGCGGCAGCCAATCAGAGCGGCGCGCTCCGAAAGTTTCCTTT
TATGGCGAGGCGGCGGCGGCGGCGGCCCTATAAAAAGCGAAGCGCGCGGCGGGCGGGAGTCGCTGCGCGC
TGCCTTCGCCCCGTGCCCCGCTCCGCCGCCGCCTCGCGCCGCCCGCCCCGGCTCTGACTGACCGCGTTAC
TCCCACAGGTGAGCGGGCGGGACGGCCCTTCTCCTCCGGGCTGTAATTAGCGCTTGGTTTAATGACGGCT
TGTTTCTTTTCTGTGGCTGCGTGAAAGCCTTGAGGGGCTCCGGGAGGGCCCTTTGTGCGGGGGGAGCGGC
TCGGGGGGTGCGTGCGTGTGTGTGTGCGTGGGGAGCGCCGCGTGCGGCTCCGCGCTGCCCGGCGGCTGTG
AGCGCTGCGGGCGCGGCGCGGGGCTTTGTGCGCTCCGCAGTGTGCGCGAGGGGAGCGCGGCCGGGGGCGG
TGCCCCGCGGTGCGGGGGGGGCTGCGAGGGGAACAAAGGCTGCGTGCGGGGTGTGTGCGTGGGGGGGTGA
GCAGGGGGTGTGGGCGCGTCGGTCGGGCTGCAACCCCCCCTGCACCCCCCTCCCCGAGTTGCTGAGCACG
GCCCGGCTTCGGGTGCGGGGCTCCGTACGGGGCGTGGCGCGGGGCTCGCCGTGCCGGGCGGGGGGTGGCG
GCAGGTGGGGGTGCCGGGCGGGGCGGGGCCGCCTCGGGCCGGGGAGGGCTCGGGGGAGGGGCGCGGCGGC
CCCCGGAGCGCCGGCGGCTGTCGAGGCGCGGCGAGCCGCAGCCATTGCCTTTTATGGTAATCGTGCGAGA
GGGCGCAGGGACTTCCTTTGTCCCAAATCTGTGCGGAGCCGAAATCTGGGAGGCGCCGCCGCACCCCCTC
TAGCGGGCGCGGGGCGAAGCGGTGCGGCGCCGGCAGGAAGGAAATGGGCGGGGAGGGCCTTCGTGCGTCG
CCGCGCCGCCGTCCCCTTCTCCCTCTCCAGCCTCGGGGCTGTCCGCGGGGGGACGGCTGCCTTCGGGGGG
GACGGGGCAGGGCGGGGTTCGGCTTCTGGCGTGTGACCGGCGGCTCTAGAGCCTCTGCTAACCATGTTCA
TGCCTTCTTCTTTTTCCTACAGCTCCTGGGCAACGTGCTGGTTATTGTGCTGTCTCATCATTTTGGCAAA
GAATTGCTCGAGATGGATTACAAGGATGACGACGATAAGATGGAAGGGGCGGCAGTGTCCGCGGCAGGGG
ATGGCCCTGCTGTAGAGACCGGCTTGCCGGGCTCTCCGCTGGAGGCGGTGGCCGGGGCGACTGCAGCCCC
AGTGGAGCCCAGGAAGCCGCACGGGGTGAAGCGACATCACCACAAACACAACTTGAAGCATCGCTATGAG
CTGCAAGAGACCCTGGGCAAAGGTACCTACGGCAAAGTCAAGAGAGCCACCGAGAGGTTTTCAGGCCGAG
TGGTTGCTATAAAATCCATCCGTAAGGACAAAATTAAGGACGAGCTAGACATGGTTCACATCAGACGAGA
GATTGAGATCATGTCATCCCTCAACCATCCTCATATCATCAGTATTTATGAAGTGTTTGAGAACAAAGAT
AAGATTGTGATCATCATGGAATATGCCAGCAAAGGAGAGCTGTATGATTACATCAGTGAGCGCAGGCGCC
TCAGCGAGAGGGAGACCAGACACTTCTTCCGGCAGATTGTGTCTGCCGTGCATTACTGTCACAAGAATGG
TGTGGTCCACCGGGACTTGAAGCTGGAGAACATACTGCTTGATGACAACTGCAACATTAAGATTGCTGAC
TTTGGGCTCTCCAACCTGTACCAGAAGGACAAGTTCTTGCAAACATTTTGTGGGAGCCCACTCTATGCGT
CGCCCGAGATTGTCAACGGCAGGCCTTACCGAGGGCCAGAGGTGGACAGCTGGGCCCTGGGTGTCTTGCT
TTACACTCTCATTTATGGAACGATGCCCTTCGATGGCTTTGATCACAAAAACCTCATCCGGCAGATCAGC
AGCGGAGAGTACCGGGAGCCCACACAACCCTCAGATGCTCGGGGACTCATCCGGTGGATGCTGATGGTGA
ATCCCGATCGCAGAGCCACCATCGAGGACATCGCCAACCATTGGTGGGTGAACTGGGGCTACAAGAGCAG
CGTCTGTGACTGTGATGCCCTTCCTGACTCTGAGTCTCCACTCTTGGCACGGATCATCGATTGGCATCAC
CGTTCCACGGGGCTGCAGGCTGAGGCTGAAGCCAAGATGAAGGGTCTGGCCAAACCCGGGGCCTCTGAGG
TTGTGTTGGAGCGGCAGCGGTCACTGAAGAAGTCCAAGAAAGAGAACGACTTTCCCCAGTCTGGCCAGGA
CTCCGTACCTGAAAGCCCATCCAAGCTGAGTTCCAAGAGGCCCAAGGGCATCCTGAAGAAACGGAGCAAC
AGCGAACACCGCTCCCACAGCACTGGCTTTATCGAAGGCATTGTGAGCCCTGCCTTACCATCCCCTTTCA
AAATGGAGCAAGATTTGTGCCGGACTGCCATCCCCCTCCCCAGCTCCCCCGAGGCAGATATGTCAGGGAA
GCTCAGCCTCAAACAGTCTGCCACGATGCCCAAGAAAGGCATCTTGAAAAAGACCCAGCAGAGAGAATCT
GGCTACTATTCATCCCCAGAGCGCAGCGAGTCCTCGGAACTGCTGGACAGCAACGATGTGGTCATCAGTG
GTGGCCTCTCGTCCCCTCCCCCAGACCCAGCCAGGGGAACTTCCCACAGCCTGTCCTGCCGGAGGAAGGG
CATCTTAAAACATAGTAGCAGGTACTCAGATGGTGGCACAGACCCTGCCCTCACCCGCCCTGAAATGCCC
ACACTGGAATCCTTGTCACCTCCCGGTGTCCCCTCCGATGGCATCTCTCGGAGCTACAGTCGCCCGTCCA
GTATCATCAGTGATGACAGTGTCCTGTCCAGCGACTCTTTCGACTTGTTAGAGCTTCAAGAGAACCGGCC
AGCCCGCCAGCGCATCCGCAGCTGCGTCTCTGCTGAAAACTTCCTCCAGCTTCAGGACTTTGAGACACCA
CACAACCGGCCCCGGCCCCAGTACCTGAAGCGGCTGGCAGACAGTAGCTTCTCCCTTCTCACTGATATGG
ACGATGTGACTCAGGTGTATAAGAAAGCGCTGGAGATCTGCAGCAAGCTCAACTAGGAATTCTGCAGTCG
ACGGTACCGCGGGCCCGGGATCCGCCCCTCTCCCTCCCCCCCCCCTAACGTTACTGGCCGAAGCCGCTTG
GAATAAGGCCGGTGTGCGTTTGTCTATATGTTATTTTCCACCATATTGCCGTCTTTTGGCAATGTGAGGG
CCCGGAAACCTGGCCCTGTCTTCTTGACGAGCATTCCTAGGGGTCTTTCCCCTCTCGCCAAAGGAATGCA
AGGTCTGTTGAATGTCGTGAAGGAAGCAGTTCCTCTGGAAGCTTCTTGAAGACAAACAACGTCTGTAGCG
ACCCTTTGCAGGCAGCGGAACCCCCCACCTGGCGACAGGTGCCTCTGCGGCCAAAAGCCACGTGTATAAG
ATACACCTGCAAAGGCGGCACAACCCCAGTGCCACGTTGTGAGTTGGATAGTTGTGGAAAGAGTCAAATG
GCTCTCCTCAAGCGTATTCAACAAGGGGCTGAAGGATGCCCAGAAGGTACCCCATTGTATGGGATCTGAT
CTGGGGCCTCGGTACACATGCTTTACATGTGTTTAGTCGAGGTTAAAAAAACGTCTAGGCCCCCCGAACC
ACGGGGACGTGGTTTTCCTTTGAAAAACACGATGATAATATGGCCACAACCATGGTGAGCAAGGGCGAGG
AGCTGTTCACCGGGGTGGTGCCCATCCTGGTCGAGCTGGACGGCGACGTAAACGGCCACAAGTTCAGCGT
GTCCGGCGAGGGCGAGGGCGATGCCACCTACGGCAAGCTGACCCTGAAGTTCATCTGCACCACCGGCAAG
CTGCCCGTGCCCTGGCCCACCCTCGTGACCACCCTGACCTACGGCGTGCAGTGCTTCAGCCGCTACCCCG
ACCACATGAAGCAGCACGACTTCTTCAAGTCCGCCATGCCCGAAGGCTACGTCCAGGAGCGCACCATCTT
CTTCAAGGACGACGGCAACTACAAGACCCGCGCCGAGGTGAAGTTCGAGGGCGACACCCTGGTGAACCGC
ATCGAGCTGAAGGGCATCGACTTCAAGGAGGACGGCAACATCCTGGGGCACAAGCTGGAGTACAACTACA
ACAGCCACAACGTCTATATCATGGCCGACAAGCAGAAGAACGGCATCAAGGTGAACTTCAAGATCCGCCA
CAACATCGAGGACGGCAGCGTGCAGCTCGCCGACCACTACCAGCAGAACACCCCCATCGGCGACGGCCCC
GTGCTGCTGCCCGACAACCACTACCTGAGCACCCAGTCCGCCCTGAGCAAAGACCCCAACGAGAAGCGCG
ATCACATGGTCCTGCTGGAGTTCGTGACCGCCGCCGGGATCACTCTCGGCATGGACGAGCTGTACAAGTA
AAGCGGCCGCAATTCACTCCTCAGGTGCAGGCTGCCTATCAGAAGGTGGTGGCTGGTGTGGCCAATGCCC
TGGCTCACAAATACCACTGAGATCTTTTTCCCTCTGCCAAAAATTATGGGGACATCATGAAGCCCCTTGA
GCATCTGACTTCTGGCTAATAAAGGAAATTTATTTTCATTGCAATAGTGTGTTGGAATTTTTTGTGTCTC
TCACTCGGAAGGACATATGGGAGGGCAAATCATTTAAAACATCAGAATGAGTATTTGGTTTAGAGTTTGG
CAACATATGCCCATATGCTGGCTGCCATGAACAAAGGTTGGCTATAAAGAGGTCATCAGTATATGAAACA
GCCCCCTGCTGTCCATTCCTTATTCCATAGAAAAGCCTTGACTTGAGGTTAGATTTTTTTTATATTTTGT
TTTGTGTTATTTTTTTCTTTAACATCCCTAAAATTTTCCTTACATGTTTTACTAGCCAGATTTTTCCTCC
TCTCCTGACTACTCCCAGTCATAGCTGTCCCTCTTCTCTTATGGAGATCCCTCGACCTGCACCGTCGACC
AGCTTGGCGWMMTSMWSSKYMKASCWGCTTGGCGTAATCATGGTCATAGCTGTTTCCTGTGTGAAATTGT
TATCCGCTCACAATTCCACACAACATACGAGCCGGAAGCATAAAGTGTAAAGCCTGGGGTGCCTAATGAG
TGAGCTAACTCACATTAATTGCGTTGCGCTCACTGCCCGCTTTCCAGTCGGGAAACCTGTCGTGCCAGCG
GATCCGCATCTCAATTAGTCAGCAACCATAGTCCCGCCCCTAACTCCGCCCATCCCGCCCCTAACTCCGC
CCAGTTCCGCCCATTCTCCGCCCCATGGCTGACTAATTTTTTTTATTTATGCAGAGGCCGAGGCCGCCTC
GGCCTCTGAGCTATTCCAGAAGTAGTGAGGAGGCTTTTTTGGAGGCCTAGGCTTTTGCAAAAAGCTAACT
TGTTTATTGCAGCTTATAATGGTTACAAATAAAGCAATAGCATCACAAATTTCACAAATAAAGCATTTTT
TTCACTGCATTCTAGTTGTGGTTTGTCCAAACTCATCAATGTATCTTATCATGTCTGGATCCGCTGCATT
AATGAATCGGCCAACGCGCGGGGAGAGGCGGTTTGCGTATTGGGCGCTCTTCCGCTTCCTCGCTCACTGA
CTCGCTGCGCTCGGTCGTTCGGCTGCGGCGAGCGGTATCAGCTCACTCAAAGGCGGTAATACGGTTATCC
ACAGAATCAGGGGATAACGCAGGAAAGAACATGTGAGCAAAAGGCCAGCAAAAGGCCAGGAACCGTAAAA
AGGCCGCGTTGCTGGCGTTTTTCCATAGGCTCCGCCCCCCTGACGAGCATCACAAAAATCGACGCTCAAG
TCAGAGGTGGCGAAACCCGACAGGACTATAAAGATACCAGGCGTTTCCCCCTGGAAGCTCCCTCGTGCGC
TCTCCTGTTCCGACCCTGCCGCTTACCGGATACCTGTCCGCCTTTCTCCCTTCGGGAAGCGTGGCGCTTT
CTCATAGCTCACGCTGTAGGTATCTCAGTTCGGTGTAGGTCGTTCGCTCCAAGCTGGGCTGTGTGCACGA
ACCCCCCGTTCAGCCCGACCGCTGCGCCTTATCCGGTAACTATCGTCTTGAGTCCAACCCGGTAAGACAC
GACTTATCGCCACTGGCAGCAGCCACTGGTAACAGGATTAGCAGAGCGAGGTATGTAGGCGGTGCTACAG
AGTTCTTGAAGTGGTGGCCTAACTACGGCTACACTAGAAGAACAGTATTTGGTATCTGCGCTCTGCTGAA
GCCAGTTACCTTCGGAAAAAGAGTTGGTAGCTCTTGATCCGGCAAACAAACCACCGCTGGTAGCGGTGGT
TTTTTTGTTTGCAAGCAGCAGATTACGCGCAGAAAAAAAGGATCTCAAGAAGATCCTTTGATCTTTTCTA
CGGGGTCTGACGCTCAGTGGAACGAAAACTCACGTTAAGGGATTTTGGTCATGAGATTATCAAAAAGGAT
CTTCACCTAGATCCTTTTAAATTAAAAATGAAGTTTTAAATCAATCTAAAGTATATATGAGTAAACTTGG
TCTGACAGTTACCAATGCTTAATCAGTGAGGCACCTATCTCAGCGATCTGTCTATTTCGTTCATCCATAG
TTGCCTGACTCCCCGTCGTGTAGATAACTACGATACGGGAGGGCTTACCATCTGGCCCCAGTGCTGCAAT
GATACCGCGAGACCCACGCTCACCGGCTCCAGATTTATCAGCAATAAACCAGCCAGCCGGAAGGGCCGAG
CGCAGAAGTGGTCCTGCAACTTTATCCGCCTCCATCCAGTCTATTAATTGTTGCCGGGAAGCTAGAGTAA
GTAGTTCGCCAGTTAATAGTTTGCGCAACGTTGTTGCCATTGCTACAGGCATCGTGGTGTCACGCTCGTC
GTTTGGTATGGCTTCATTCAGCTCCGGTTCCCAACGATCAAGGCGAGTTACATGATCCCCCATGTTGTGC
AAAAAAGCGGTTAGCTCCTTCGGTCCTCCGATCGTTGTCAGAAGTAAGTTGGCCGCAGTGTTATCACTCA
TGGTTATGGCAGCACTGCATAATTCTCTTACTGTCATGCCATCCGTAAGATGCTTTTCTGTGACTGGTGA
GTACTCAACCAAGTCATTCTGAGAATAGTGTATGCGGCGACCGAGTTGCTCTTGCCCGGCGTCAATACGG
GATAATACCGCGCCACATAGCAGAACTTTAAAAGTGCTCATCATTGGAAAACGTTCTTCGGGGCGAAAAC
TCTCAAGGATCTTACCGCTGTTGAGATCCAGTTCGATGTAACCCACTCGTGCACCCAACTGATCTTCAGC
ATCTTTTACTTTCACCAGCGTTTCTGGGTGAGCAAAAACAGGAAGGCAAAATGCCGCAAAAAAGGGAATA
AGGGCGACACGGAAATGTTGAATACTCATACTCTTCCTTTTTCAATATTATTGAAGCATTTATCAGGGTT
ATTGTCTCATGAGCGGATACATATTTGAATGTATTTAGAAAAATAAACAAATAGGGGTTCCGCGCACA
Features (pLannotate 1.2.2; 21 found; start..end, strand, type, name):
     27..406     +  enhancer       CMV enhancer: human cytomegalovirus immediate early enhancer
    408..685     +  promoter       chicken β-actin promoter: No description available
    686..1702    +  intron         chimeric intron: chimera between introns from chicken β-actin and rabbit β-globin
   1761..1789    +  CDS            3xFLAG (fragment): three tandem FLAG® epitope tags
   1790..3763    +  CDS            Nuak1: NUAK1_MOUSE - Also known as Kiaa0537, Omphk1. Experimental evidence at protein level: Swiss-Prot protein existence level 1. Serine/threonine-protein kinase involved in various processes such as cell adhesion, regulation of cell ploidy and senescence, cell proliferation and tumor progression. Phosphorylates ATM, CASP6, LATS1, PPP1R12A and p53/TP53. Acts as a regulator of cellular senescence and cellular ploidy by mediating phosphorylation of 'Ser-464' of LATS1, thereby controlling its stability. Controls cell adhesion by regulating activity of the myosin protein phosphatase 1 (PP1) complex. Act
   3767..3803    +  misc_feature   MCS (fragment): multiple cloning site
   3805..4391    +  misc_feature   IRES2: internal ribosome entry site (IRES) of the encephalomyocarditis virus (EMCV)
   4392..5111    +  CDS            EGFP: the original enhanced GFP (Yang et al., 1996) mammalian codon-optimized
   5120..5197    +  CDS            HBB (fragment): HBB_PONPY - Experimental evidence at transcript level: Swiss-Prot protein existence level 2. Involved in oxygen transport from the lung to the various peripheral tissues. From Pongo pygmaeus (Bornean orangutan).
   5268..5323    +  polyA_signal   β-globin poly(A) signal: rabbit β-globin polyadenylation signal (Gil and Proudfoot, 1987)
   5737..5753    -  protein_bind   lac operator: The lac repressor binds to the lac operator to inhibit transcription in E. coli. This inhibition can be relieved by adding lactose or isopropyl-β-D-thiogalactopyranoside (IPTG). lac repressor encoded by lacI
   5761..5791    -  promoter       lac promoter: promoter for the E. coli lac operon
   5806..5827    -  protein_bind   CAP binding site: CAP binding activates transcription in the presence of cAMP. E. coli catabolite activator protein
   5840..5879    -  CDS            lacI (fragment): lac repressor; lacI; The lac repressor binds to the lac operator to inhibit transcription in E. coli. This inhibition can be relieved by adding lactose or isopropyl-β-D-thiogalactopyranoside (IPTG).
   5886..5908    +  promoter       SV40 promoter (fragment): SV40 enhancer and early promoter
   5932..6067    +  rep_origin     SV40 ori: SV40 origin of replication
   6087..6221    +  polyA_signal   SV40 poly(A) signal: SV40 polyadenylation signal
   6223..6277    -  CDS            lacI (fragment): lac repressor; lacI; The lac repressor binds to the lac operator to inhibit transcription in E. coli. This inhibition can be relieved by adding lactose or isopropyl-β-D-thiogalactopyranoside (IPTG).
   6460..7048    -  rep_origin     ori: high-copy-number ColE1/pMB1/pBR322/pUC origin of replication
   7219..8079    -  CDS            AmpR: β-lactamase; bla; confers resistance to ampicillin, carbenicillin, and related antibiotics
   8080..8184    -  promoter       AmpR promoter: bla
