[The description below was written by a language model from this plasmid's Addgene catalogue record and pLannotate feature annotations shown in this document.]
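Description:
pCIG2-Flag-mNuak1 WT is an 8.2 kb mammalian expression plasmid built on the pCIG2 backbone and designed to express wild-type mouse Nuak1, an AMPK-related serine/threonine kinase also known as ARK5 or Omphk1. It is propagated in E. coli through a high-copy ColE1/pUC-type origin and selected with ampicillin via the β-lactamase gene and its native promoter. The backbone also carries remnants of the lac promoter/operator region, together with an SV40 origin of replication and an SV40 polyadenylation signal. The SV40 origin could support episomal amplification in cells that supply large T antigen. There is no drug selection marker for mammalian cells; transfected cells are identified by fluorescence instead.

The payload is a single bicistronic transcription unit driven by the composite CAG promoter, annotated here as the CMV immediate-early enhancer, the chicken β-actin promoter and a chimeric β-actin/β-globin intron, an arrangement that gives strong, broadly active expression. Downstream lies a short Flag epitope sequence, which the annotation software matches as a fragment of 3xFLAG and the catalogue lists as an N-terminal Flag tag. It directly abuts the Nuak1 coding sequence, allowing detection or immunoprecipitation of the kinase. A residual polylinker follows, then an EMCV IRES that permits cap-independent translation of EGFP from the same mRNA, so green fluorescence reports cells expressing the tagged kinase. The transcript ends in rabbit β-globin sequence with its polyadenylation signal. The plasmid is intended for overexpression of Nuak1, and the associated publication concerns the LKB1-NUAK1 pathway in terminal axon branching. The "WT" label suggests it may serve as a reference alongside variant forms, though the record does not describe any.
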