Addgene plasmid #168507: pCIG2-Flag-mNuak1 WT
Purpose: For expression of Nuak1 (AMPK-related kinase also called ARK5/Omphk1)
Depositing lab: Franck Polleux. Depositing organization: Scripps California (The Scripps Research Institute). Publication: Terminal axon branching is regulated by the LKB1-NUAK1 kinase pathway via presynaptic mitochondrial capture. Courchet J, Lewis TL Jr, Lee S, Courchet V, Liou DY, Aizawa S, Polleux F. Cell. 2013 Jun 20;153(7):1510-25. doi: 10.1016/j.cell.2013.05.021. PubMed 23791179.
Backbone
  Vector backbone: pCIG2
  Vector type: Mammalian Expression
  Selectable markers: IRES-EGFP
Growth in bacteria
  Bacterial resistance: Ampicillin, 100 μg/mL
  Growth temperature: 37°C
  Growth strain: DH5alpha
  Copy number: High Copy
Gene/Insert
  Gene/Insert name: Nuak1
  Species: M. musculus (mouse)
  Entrez Gene: Nuak1 (a.k.a. Omphk1, AU014801, AW494241, MGC90816, B230104P22Rik)
  Promoter: CAG
  Tag / fusion protein: Flag (N terminal on insert)
  Cloning method: Ligation Independent Cloning
Terms and licenses: Academic/Nonprofit Terms; Industry Terms: Not Available to Industry
How to cite: pCIG2-Flag-mNuak1 WT was a gift from Franck Polleux (Addgene plasmid # 168507 ; http://n2t.net/addgene:168507 ; RRID:Addgene_168507)
